Addgene plasmid #27367: pDO23A
Depositing lab: Dirk Schnappinger. Depositing organization: Cornell University. Publication: Simultaneous analysis of multiple Mycobacterium tuberculosis knockdown mutants in vitro and in vivo. Blumenthal A, Trujillo C, Ehrt S, Schnappinger D. PLoS One. 2010 Dec 22;5(12):e15667. doi: 10.1371/journal.pone.0015667. PubMed 21203517.
Backbone
  Vector backbone: pDONRP2R-P3
  Backbone manufacturer: Gateway(R) (Invitrogen)
  Backbone size w/o insert (bp): 3012
  Vector type: Bacterial Expression ; Gateway Donor Vector
Growth in bacteria
  Bacterial resistance: Chloramphenicol and Ampicillin, 25 & 100 μg/mL
  Growth temperature: 37°C
  Growth strain: DB3.1
  Growth instructions: ccdB Anti-toxin strain (e.g. DB3.1), 37C
  Copy number: Unknown
Gene/Insert
  Gene/Insert name: pUC/ori, bla (alt name: ori, AmpR)
  Insert size (bp): 1813
  Mutation: N/A
  Cloning method: Gateway Cloning; 5′ cloning site PciI (unknown if destroyed); 3′ cloning site ZraI (Insert), EcoRV (Vector) (unknown if destroyed)
  Sequencing primers: 5′ N/A; 3′ N/A
Terms and licenses: Academic/Nonprofit Terms; Industry Terms: Not Available to Industry
How to cite: pDO23A was a gift from Dirk Schnappinger (Addgene plasmid # 27367 ; http://n2t.net/addgene:27367 ; RRID:Addgene_27367)
