[The description below was written by a language model from this plasmid's Addgene catalogue record and pLannotate feature annotations shown in this document.]
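Description:
pDO23A is a Gateway donor vector derived from Invitrogen's pDONR P2R-P3, modified by replacing part of the backbone with a roughly 1.8 kb fragment that carries a pUC-type origin and the bla gene. The catalogue lists this fragment as the "insert", joined through PciI at one end and ZraI/EcoRV at the other, so there is no gene of interest in the usual sense. The 4,825 nt depositor sequence matches this description. It contains a high-copy ColE1/pUC origin, followed by AmpR with its native promoter. The practical effect is a donor vector with ampicillin as its backbone marker. The record does not say which marker was displaced.

The working part of the plasmid is the standard Gateway counterselection cassette, flanked by attP2 and attP3 sites. It comprises the ccdB toxin gene, a partial ccdA, and a chloramphenicol acetyltransferase gene with its cat promoter. Because CcdB poisons gyrase in ordinary E. coli, the empty vector has to be maintained in a ccdB-tolerant strain such as DB3.1, with selection on chloramphenicol and ampicillin. In a BP recombination, a fragment flanked by the matching attB sites replaces the ccdB/CmR cassette. This produces an ampicillin-resistant entry clone that can be recovered in standard strains, and it serves as the third-position element in MultiSite Gateway assemblies. The rrnB T1 and T2 terminators next to attP2 insulate the cloning site from read-through transcription. The short lacZα, lacI, dpnD and RSF ori hits are fragments and are probably annotation remnants with no function.

The associated publication concerns the construction and parallel analysis of Mycobacterium tuberculosis knockdown mutants, which suggests the vector was used to build modular components for mycobacterial plasmids.
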