Features (pLannotate 1.2.2; 15 found; start..end, strand, type, name):
     61..649     -  rep_origin     ori: high-copy-number ColE1/pMB1/pBR322/pUC origin of replication
    820..1680    -  CDS            AmpR: β-lactamase; bla; confers resistance to ampicillin, carbenicillin, and related antibiotics
   1681..1785    -  promoter       AmpR promoter: bla
   1847..2078    +  protein_bind   attP3: mutant version of attP; recombination site for the Gateway® BP reaction BP Clonase™
   2242..2394    -  CDS            dpnD (fragment): DPND_STRPN - Protein predicted: Swiss-Prot protein existence level 4. From Streptococcus pneumoniae serotype 4 (strain ATCC BAA-334 / TIGR4).
   2438..2740    -  CDS            ccdB: CCDB_ECOLI - Also known as G, letB, letD. Experimental evidence at protein level: Swiss-Prot protein existence level 1. Toxic component of a type II toxin-antitoxin (TA) system, functioning in plasmid maintainence. Responsible for the post- segregational killing (PSK) of plasmid-free cells, also referred to as a plasmid addiction system. Half-life of over 2 hours. Cell killing by CcdB is accompanied by filamentation, defects in chromosome and plasmid segregation, defects in cell division, formation of anucleate cells, decreased DNA synthesis and plasmid loss. Interferes with the activity of DN
   2745..2903    -  CDS            ccdA (fragment): CCDA_ECO57 - Also known as H, letA. Experimental evidence at protein level: Swiss-Prot protein existence level 1. Antitoxin component of a type II toxin-antitoxin (TA) system which inhibits the post-segregational killing (PSK) of plasmid-free cells, also referred to as a plasmid addiction system. Binds to and blocks the activity of CcdB; will also remove bound CcdB protein from the CcdB-GyrA complex by forming a CcdA-CcdB complex, a process termed rejuvenation. Functions as a transcriptional corepressor for the ccdAB operon, repression also requires CcdB (By similarity). From Escherichia coli
   3082..3741    -  CDS            CmR: chloramphenicol acetyltransferase; cat; confers resistance to chloramphenicol
   3742..3844    -  promoter       cat promoter: promoter of the E. coli cat gene encoding chloramphenicol acetyltransferase
   4002..4233    +  protein_bind   attP2: mutant version of attP; recombination site for the Gateway® BP reaction BP Clonase™
   4271..4307    +  CDS            lacZα (fragment): LacZα fragment of β-galactosidase; lacZ fragment
   4354..4397    -  terminator     rrnB T1 terminator: Escherichia coli rrnB; transcription terminator T1 from the E. coli rrnB gene
   4529..4556    +  terminator     rrnB T2 terminator: transcription terminator T2 from the E. coli rrnB gene
   4611..4703    -  CDS            lacI (fragment): lac repressor; lacI; The lac repressor binds to the lac operator to inhibit transcription in E. coli. This inhibition can be relieved by adding lactose or isopropyl-β-D-thiogalactopyranoside (IPTG).
   4705..4825    -  rep_origin     RSF ori (fragment): Plasmids containing the RSF 1030 origin of replication can be propagated in E. coli cells that contain additional plasmids with compatible origins.
>Addgene plasmid #27367 | pDO23A | depositor full sequence | sequence record 12914 | Author sequence
CATGTGAGCAAAAGGCCAGCAAAAGGCCAGGAACCGTAAAAAGGCCGCGTTGCTGGCGTTTTTCCATAGG
CTCCGCCCCCCTGACGAGCATCACAAAAATCGACGCTCAAGTCAGAGGTGGCGAAACCCGACAGGACTAT
AAAGATACCAGGCGTTTCCCCCTGGAAGCTCCCTCGTGCGCTCTCCTGTTCCGACCCTGCCGCTTACCGG
ATACCTGTCCGCCTTTCTCCCTTCGGGAAGCGTGGCGCTTTCTCATAGCTCACGCTGTAGGTATCTCAGT
TCGGTGTAGGTCGTTCGCTCCAAGCTGGGCTGTGTGCACGAACCCCCCGTTCAGCCCGACCGCTGCGCCT
TATCCGGTAACTATCGTCTTGAGTCCAACCCGGTAAGACACGACTTATCGCCACTGGCAGCAGCCACTGG
TAACAGGATTAGCAGAGCGAGGTATGTAGGCGGTGCTACAGAGTTCTTGAAGTGGTGGCCTAACTACGGC
TACACTAGAAGAACAGTATTTGGTATCTGCGCTCTGCTGAAGCCAGTTACCTTCGGAAAAAGAGTTGGTA
GCTCTTGATCCGGCAAACAAACCACCGCTGGTAGCGGTGGTTTTTTTGTTTGCAAGCAGCAGATTACGCG
CAGAAAAAAAGGATCTCAAGAAGATCCTTTGATCTTTTCTACGGGGTCTGACGCTCAGTGGAACGAAAAC
TCACGTTAAGGGATTTTGGTCATGAGATTATCAAAAAGGATCTTCACCTAGATCCTTTTAAATTAAAAAT
GAAGTTTTAAATCAATCTAAAGTATATATGAGTAAACTTGGTCTGACAGTTACCAATGCTTAATCAGTGA
GGCACCTATCTCAGCGATCTGTCTATTTCGTTCATCCATAGTTGCCTGACTCCCCGTCGTGTAGATAACT
ACGATACGGGAGGGCTTACCATCTGGCCCCAGTGCTGCAATGATACCGCGAGACCCACGCTCACCGGCTC
CAGATTTATCAGCAATAAACCAGCCAGCCGGAAGGGCCGAGCGCAGAAGTGGTCCTGCAACTTTATCCGC
CTCCATCCAGTCTATTAATTGTTGCCGGGAAGCTAGAGTAAGTAGTTCGCCAGTTAATAGTTTGCGCAAC
GTTGTTGCCATTGCTACAGGCATCGTGGTGTCACGCTCGTCGTTTGGTATGGCTTCATTCAGCTCCGGTT
CCCAACGATCAAGGCGAGTTACATGATCCCCCATGTTGTGCAAAAAAGCGGTTAGCTCCTTCGGTCCTCC
GATCGTTGTCAGAAGTAAGTTGGCCGCAGTGTTATCACTCATGGTTATGGCAGCACTGCATAATTCTCTT
ACTGTCATGCCATCCGTAAGATGCTTTTCTGTGACTGGTGAGTACTCAACCAAGTCATTCTGAGAATAGT
GTATGCGGCGACCGAGTTGCTCTTGCCCGGCGTCAATACGGGATAATACCGCGCCACATAGCAGAACTTT
AAAAGTGCTCATCATTGGAAAACGTTCTTCGGGGCGAAAACTCTCAAGGATCTTACCGCTGTTGAGATCC
AGTTCGATGTAACCCACTCGTGCACCCAACTGATCTTCAGCATCTTTTACTTTCACCAGCGTTTCTGGGT
GAGCAAAAACAGGAAGGCAAAATGCCGCAAAAAAGGGAATAAGGGCGACACGGAAATGTTGAATACTCAT
ACTCTTCCTTTTTCAATATTATTGAAGCATTTATCAGGGTTATTGTCTCATGAGCGGATACATATTTGAA
TGTATTTAGAAAAATAAACAAATAGGGGTTCCGCGCACATTTCCCCGAAAAGTGCCACCTGACATCGCGG
CCGCGTTAACGCTACCATGGAGCTCCAAATAATGATTTTATTTTGACTGATAGTGACCTGTTCGTTGCAA
CAAATTGATAAGCAATGCTTTTTTATAATGCCAACTTTGTATAATAAAGTTGAACGAGAAACGTAAAATG
ATATAAATATCAATATATTAAATTAGATTTTGCATAAAAAACAGACTACATAATACTGTAAAACACAACA
TATGCAGTCACTATGAATCAACTACTTAGATGGTATTAGTGACCTGTAGAATTCGAGCTCGACCGACAGC
CTTCCAAATGTTCTTCTCAAACGGAATCGTCGTATCCAGCCTACTCGCTATTGTCCTCAATGCCGTATTA
AATCATAAAAAGAAATAAGAAAAAGAGGTGCGAGCCTCTTTTTTGTGTGACAAAATAAAAACATCTACCT
ATTCATATACGCTAGTGTCATAGTCCTGAAAATCATCTGCATCAAGAACAATTTCACAACTCTTATACTT
TTCTCTTACAAGTCGTTCGGCTTCATCTGGATTTTCAGCCTCTATACTTACTAAACGTGATAAAGTTTCT
GTAATTTCTACTGTATCGACCTGCAGACTGGCTGTGTATAAGGGAGCCTGACATTTATATTCCCCAGAAC
ATCAGGTTAATGGCGTTTTTGATGTCATTTTCGCGGTGGCTGAGATCAGCCACTTCTTCCCCGATAACGG
AGACCGGCACACTGGCCATATCGGTGGTCATCATGCGCCAGCTTTCATCCCCGATATGCACCACCGGGTA
AAGTTCACGGGAGACTTTATCTGACAGCAGACGTGCACTGGCCAGGGGGATCACCATCCGTCGCCCGGGC
GTGTCAATAATATCACTCTGTACATCCACAAACAGACGATAACGGCTCTCTCTTTTATAGGTGTAAACCT
TAAACTGCATTTCACCAGTCCCTGTTCTCGTCAGCAAAAGAGCCGTTCATTTCAATAAACCGGGCGACCT
CAGCCATCCCTTCCTGATTTTCCGCTTTCCAGCGTTCGGCACGCAGACGACGGGCTTCATTCTGCATGGT
TGTGCTTACCAGACCGGAGATATTGACATCATATATGCCTTGAGCAACTGATAGCTGTCGCTGTCAACTG
TCACTGTAATACGCTGCTTCATAGCACACCTCTTTTTGACATACTTCGGGTATACATATCAGTATATATT
CTTATACCGCAAAAATCAGCGCGCAAATACGCATACTGTTATCTGGCTTTTAGTAAGCCGGATCCACGCG
ATTACGCCCCGCCCTGCCACTCATCGCAGTACTGTTGTAATTCATTAAGCATTCTGCCGACATGGAAGCC
ATCACAGACGGCATGATGAACCTGAATCGCCAGCGGCATCAGCACCTTGTCGCCTTGCGTATAATATTTG
CCCATGGTGAAAACGGGGGCGAAGAAGTTGTCCATATTGGCCACGTTTAAATCAAAACTGGTGAAACTCA
CCCAGGGATTGGCTGAGACGAAAAACATATTCTCAATAAACCCTTTAGGGAAATAGGCCAGGTTTTCACC
GTAACACGCCACATCTTGCGAATATATGTGTAGAAACTGCCGGAAATCGTCGTGGTATTCACTCCAGAGC
GATGAAAACGTTTCAGTTTGCTCATGGAAAACGGTGTAACAAGGGTGAACACTATCCCATATCACCAGCT
CACCGTCTTTCATTGCCATACGGAATTCCGGATGAGCATTCATCAGGCGGGCAAGAATGTGAATAAAGGC
CGGATAAAACTTGTGCTTATTTTTCTTTACGGTCTTTAAAAAGGCCGTAATATCCAGCTGAACGGTCTGG
TTATAGGTACATTGAGCAACTGACTGAAATGCCTCAAAATGTTCTTTACGATGCCATTGGGATATATCAA
CGGTGGTATATCCAGTGATTTTTTTCTCCATTTTAGCTTCCTTAGCTCCTGAAAATCTCGATAACTCAAA
AAATACGCCCGGTAGTGATCTTATTTCATTATGGTGAAAGTTGGAACCTCTTACGTGCCGATCAACGTCT
CATTTTCGCCAAAAGTTGGCCCAGGGCTTCCCGGTATCAACAGGGACACCAGGATTTATTTATTCTGCGA
AGTGATCTTCCGTCACAGGTATTTATTCGGCGCAAAGTGCGTCGGGTGATGCTGCCAACTTAGTCGACGC
TCTAGAGCTCCAAATAATGATTTTATTTTGACTGATAGTGACCTGTTCGTTGCAACAAATTGATAAGCAA
TGCTTTTTTATAATGCCAACTTTGTACAAGAAAGTTGAACGAGAAACGTAAAATGATATAAATATCAATA
TATTAAATTAGATTTTGCATAAAAAACAGACTACATAATACTGTAAAACACAACATATGCAGTCACTATG
AACCAACTACTTAGATGGTATTAGTGACCTGTAGAATTCGAGCTCTAGAGCTGCAGGGCCCGAGCTTAAG
ACTGGCCGTCGTTTTACAACGTCGTGACTGGGAAAACATCCATGCTAGCGTTAACGCGAGAGTAGGGAAC
TGCCAGGCATCAAATAAAACGAAAGGCTCAGTCGGAAGACTGGGCCTTTCGTTTTATCTGTTGTTTGTCG
GTGAACGCTCTCCTGAGTAGGACAAATCCGCCGGGAGCGGATTTGAACGTTGTGAAGCAACGGCCCGGAG
GGTGGCGGGCAGGACGCCCGCCATAAACTGCCAGGCATCAAACTAAGCAGAAGGCCATCCTGACGGATGG
CCTTTTTGCGTTTCTACAAACTCTTCCTGGCTAGCGGTACGCGTATTAATTGCGTTGCGCTCACTGCCCG
CTTTCCAGTCGGGAAACCTGTCGTGCCAGCTGCATTAATGAATCGGCCAACGCGCGGGGAGAGGCGGTTT
GCGTATTGGGCGCTCTTCCGCTTCCTCGCTCACTGACTCGCTGCGCTCGGTCGTTCGGCTGCGGCGAGCG
GTATCAGCTCACTCAAAGGCGGTAATACGGTTATCCACAGAATCAGGGGATAACGCAGGAAAGAA
