>Addgene plasmid #27367 | pDO23A | addgene partial sequence | sequence record 73379 | Amp-F 5'-AAGCCCTCCCGTATCGTAGT-3'
ACGAAATAGACAGATCGCTGAGATAGGTGCCTCACTGATTAAGCATTGGTAACTGTCAGACCAAGTTTAC
TCATATATACTTTAGATTGATTTAAAACTTCATTTTTAATTTAAAAGGATCTAGGTGAAGATCCTTTTTG
ATAATCTCATGACCAAAATCCCTTAACGTGAGTTTTCGTTCCACTGAGCGTCAGACCCCGTAGAAAAGAT
CAAAGGATCTTCTTGAGATCCTTTTTTTCTGCGCGTAATCTGCTGCTTGCAAACAAAAAAACCACCGCTA
CCAGCGGTGGTTTGTTTGCCGGATCAAGAGCTACCAACTCTTTTTCCGAAGGTAACTGGCTTCAGCAGAG
CGCAGATACCAAATACTGTTCTTCTAGTGTAGCCGTAGTTAGGCCACCACTTCAAGAACTCTGTAGCACC
GCCTACATACCTCGCTCTGCTAATCCTGTTACCAGTGGCTGCTGCCAGTGGCGATAAGTCGTGTCTTACC
GGGTTGGACTCAAGACGATAGTTACCGGATAAGGCGCAGCGGTCGGGCTGAACGGGGGGTTCGTGCACAC
AGCCCAGCTTGGAGCGAACGACCTACACCGAACTGAGATACCTACAGCGTGAGCTATGAGAAAGCGCCAC
GCTTCCCGAAGGGAGAAAGGCGGACAGGTATCCGGTAAGCGGCAGGGTCGGAACAGGAGAGCGCACGAGG
GAGCTTCCAGGGGGAAACGCCTGGTATCTTTATAGTCCTGTCGGGTTTCGCCACCTCTGACTTGAGCGTC
GATTTTTGTGATGCTCGTCAGGGGGGCGGAGCCTATGGAAAAACGCCAGCAACGCGGCCTTTTTACGGTT
CCTGGCCTTTTGCTGGCCTTTTGCTCACATGGTTCTTTCCTGCGTTATCCCCTGATTCTGTGGATAACCG
TATTACCGCCTTTGAGTGAGCTGATACCGCTCGCCGCA
