>Addgene plasmid #27367 | pDO23A | addgene partial sequence | sequence record 75162 | CAT-R 5'-GCAACTGACTGAAATGCCTC-3'
TCAACGGTGGTATATCCAGTGATTTTTTTCTCCATTTTAGCTTCCTTAGCTCCTGAAAATCTCGATAACT
CAAAAAATACGCCCGGTAGTGATCTTATTTCATTATGGTGAAAGTTGGAACCTCTTACGTGCCGATCAAC
GTCTCATTTTCGCCAAAAGTTGGCCCAGGGCTTCCCGGTATCAACAGGGACACCAGGATTTATTTATTCT
GCGAAGTGATCTTCCGTCACAGGTATTTATTCGGCGCAAAGTGCGTCGGGTGATGCTGCCAACTTAGTCG
ACGCTCTAGAGCTCCAAATAATGATTTTATTTTGACTGATAGTGACCTGTTCGTTGCAACAAATTGATAA
GCAATGCTTTTTTATAATGCCAACTTTGTACAAGAAAGTTGAACGAGAAACGTAAAATGATATAAATATC
AATATATTAAATTAGATTTTGCATAAAAAACAGACTACATAATACTGTAAAACACAACATATGCAGTCAC
TATGAACCAACTACTTAGATGGTATTAGTGACCTGTAGAATTCGAGCTCTAGAGCTGCAGGGCCCGAGCT
TAAGACTGGCCGTCGTTTTACAACGTCGTGACTGGGAAAACATCCATGCTAGCGTTAACGCGAGAGTAGG
GAACTGCCAGGCATCAAATAAAACGAAAGGCTCAGTCGGAAGACTGGGCCTTTCGTTTTATCTGTTGTTT
GTCGGTGAACGCTCTCCTGAGTAGGACAAATCCGCCGGGAGCGGATTTGAACGTTGTGAAGCAACGGCCC
GGAAGGGTGGCGGGCAGGA
